Addgene plasmid #18044: pB1H2w2-mutOdd
Depositing lab: Scot Wolfe. Depositing organization: University of Massachusetts, Worcester. Publication: A systematic characterization of factors that regulate Drosophila segmentation via a bacterial one-hybrid system. Noyes MB, Meng X, Wakabayashi A, Sinha S, Brodsky MH, Wolfe SA. Nucleic Acids Res. 2008 May;36(8):2547-60. doi: 10.1093/nar/gkn048. Epub 2008 Mar 10. PubMed 18332042.
Backbone
  Vector backbone: ColE1
  Backbone size w/o insert (bp): 3633
  Vector type: Bacterial Expression
Growth in bacteria
  Bacterial resistance: Ampicillin, 100 μg/mL
  Growth temperature: 37°C
  Growth strain: DH5alpha
  Copy number: High Copy
Gene/Insert
  Gene/Insert name: mutant Odd Skipped
  Species: D. melanogaster (fly)
  Insert size (bp): 422
  Mutation: A mutant version of the zinc finger protein Odd Skipped, which is inactivated by a frame shift mutation, is fused to the omega subunit. To be used as a negative control.
  GenBank ID: X57480
  Cloning method: Restriction Enzyme; 5′ cloning site Not1 (not destroyed); 3′ cloning site Xba1 (not destroyed)
  Sequencing primers: 5′ OMG5
Terms and licenses: Academic/Nonprofit Terms; Industry Terms: Not Available to Industry
How to cite: pB1H2w2-mutOdd was a gift from Scot Wolfe (Addgene plasmid # 18044 ; http://n2t.net/addgene:18044 ; RRID:Addgene_18044)
