[The description below was written by a language model from this plasmid's Addgene catalogue record and pLannotate feature annotations shown in this document.]
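Description:
pB1H2w2-mutOdd is a bacterial expression plasmid from a bacterial one-hybrid (B1H) system, serving as the "bait" or transcription-factor expression vector. It is built on a ColE1-type backbone and is propagated in E. coli under ampicillin selection through the β-lactamase (AmpR) gene and its own promoter. The annotated sequence (4,055 nt, consistent with the stated backbone plus a 422 bp insert) also carries an f1 phage origin, a residual lacZα fragment, the pBR322-derived bom region, a rop gene and a fragment of mbeC. The catalogue lists the plasmid as high copy, although rop is normally associated with reduced copy number. The record does not resolve this.

The expression cassette is driven by a lac UV5 promoter fragment with a downstream lac operator, so transcription is subject to lac repressor control and can be induced with IPTG. Downstream lie a short region matched to yeast GAL11, whose role the record does not explain, and then the E. coli RNA polymerase omega subunit (rpoZ). The Drosophila melanogaster insert is fused to omega's C-terminal end between NotI and XbaI sites. The annotation tool labels part of this insert as the related gene drm, which probably reflects homology among odd-skipped family zinc fingers, since the catalogue identifies it as Odd skipped.

In a one-hybrid assay, an omega-fused DNA-binding domain recruits RNA polymerase to a reporter promoter when it recognises a nearby target site. Here the Odd skipped zinc finger coding sequence is inactivated by a frameshift mutation, so no functional DNA-binding domain is made. The plasmid is therefore intended as a negative control for B1H selections characterising the binding specificities of Drosophila segmentation factors.
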