Features (pLannotate 1.2.2; 13 found; start..end, strand, type, name):
     12..35      +  promoter       lac UV5 promoter (fragment): E. coli lac promoter with an "up" mutation
     50..66      +  protein_bind   lac operator: The lac repressor binds to the lac operator to inhibit transcription in E. coli. This inhibition can be relieved by adding lactose or isopropyl-β-D-thiogalactopyranoside (IPTG). lac repressor encoded by lacI
    152..274     +  CDS            GAL11 (fragment): MED15_YEAST - Also known as ABE1 From Saccharomyces cerevisiae (strain ATCC 204508 / S288c) (Baker's yeast).
    306..575     +  CDS            RNAP ω (sequence partly withheld): DNA-directed RNA polymerase subunit omega; E. coli rpoZ; promotes RNA polymerase assembly
    594..731     +  CDS            drm (fragment): DRM_DROME - Experimental evidence at protein level: Swiss-Prot protein existence level 1. Putative transcription factor. May function redundantly with odd and sob in leg joint formation during the larval stages, acting downstream of Notch activation. Acts in a hierarchy during foregut and hindgut patterning and morphogenesis, antagonizing lin to relieve the repressive effect on bowl. Involved in cell rearrangement during elongation of the embryonic hindgut. Regulates expression of hindgut patterning genes to establish the small intestine region of the embryonic hindgut. Required in the foregut
   1045..1111    +  CDS            lacZα (fragment): LacZα fragment of β-galactosidase; lacZ fragment
   1116..1544    +  rep_origin     f1 ori (sequence partly withheld): f1 bacteriophage origin of replication; arrow indicates direction of (+) strand synthesis
   1597..1701    +  promoter       AmpR promoter: bla
   1702..2562    +  CDS            AmpR: β-lactamase; bla; confers resistance to ampicillin, carbenicillin, and related antibiotics
   2733..3321    +  rep_origin     ori: high-copy-number ColE1/pMB1/pBR322/pUC origin of replication
   3507..3647    -  misc_feature   bom: basis of mobility region from pBR322
   3749..3940    -  CDS            rop: Rop protein, which maintains plasmids at low copy number; rop
   3981..4055    +  CDS            mbeC (fragment): MBEC_ECOLX - Experimental evidence at protein level: Swiss-Prot protein existence level 1. Required for efficient mobilization of ColE1 plasmid and is thus essential to promote the specific transfer of the plasmid during conjugation. Probably functions by inducing DNA bending, helping the MbeA relaxase to melt the DNA around the nic site and cleave the phosphodiester bond. Binds specifically double-stranded DNA (dsDNA) containing the ColE1 oriT but does not recognize the inverted repeat (IR). From Escherichia coli.
>Addgene plasmid #18044 | pB1H2w2-mutOdd | depositor full sequence | sequence record 8785 | Author sequence
GAATTCCGGGCTTTACACTTTATGCTTCCGGCTCGCATTATGTGTCGACTTGTGAGCGGATAACAATTTC
ACACAGGAAACAGCTATGCCTCAACAGCAGCAAATGCAACCTCCCAATTCAAGTGCGGACAACAACCCTT
TGCAACAGCAATCATCACAAAATACCGTACCAAACGTCCTCAACCAAATTAACCAAATCTTTTCTCCAGA
GGAGCAACGCAGCTTATTACAAGAAGCCATCGAAACCTGCAAGAATTTTGAAAAAACACAATTGTAAGTC
TCGGCTCCAAGAAGGAGATATACCCATG
[240 nt withheld, positions 309-548]
GCCGTTACCGCTATTGCTGAAGGTCGTGCGGCCGCGGACTACAAGGATGACGACGACAAGTTCCGGACCG
GTTCCAAGACACCCCCCCATAGATCTAGTCGTCCAAAGAAGCAGTTCATCTGCAAGTACTGCAACCGTCA
GTTCACCAAGTCGTACAATCTGCTCATCCATGAGAGAACCCACACGGACGAGAGGCCTTACTCCTGCGAC
ATCTGCGGCAAGGCCTTCCGTCGTCAGGATCATCTGCGTGACCACCGTTACATCCACTCCAAGGACAAGC
CGTTCAAGTGCAGCGATTGCGGCAAGGGTTTCTGCCAGTCGCGCACCCTGGCCGTGCACAAGGTCACCCA
TCTGGAGGAGGGTCCGCACAAGTGTCCCATCTGCCAGCGCAGCTTCAACCAGCGTGCCAACCTCAAGAGT
CACCTCCAGAGCCACAGCGAGCAGAGCTAATCTAGAGACTAGAAAAAGGCCGACAAGTCCCGCTCCGCTG
AAGATCCTGGCGTAATAGCGAAGAGGCCCGCACCGATCGCCCTTCCCAACAGTTGCGCAGCCTGAATGGC
GAATGGG
[124 nt withheld, positions 1116-1239]
C
[91 nt withheld, positions 1241-1331]
A
[49 nt withheld, positions 1333-1381]
CCTTTGACGTTGGAGTCCACGTTCTTT
[37 nt withheld, positions 1409-1445]
ACCCTATCTCGGTCTATTCTTTTGATTTATAAGGGATTTTGCCGATTTCGGCCTATTGGTTAAAAAATGA
GCTGATTTAACAAAAATTTAACGCGAATTTTAACAAAATATTAACGCTTACAATTTAGGTGGCACTTTTC
GGGGAAATGTGCGCGGAACCCCTATTTGTTTATTTTTCTAAATACATTCAAATATGTATCCGCTCATGAG
ACAATAACCCTGATAAATGCTTCAATAATATTGAAAAAGGAAGAGTATGAGTATTCAACATTTCCGTGTC
GCCCTTATTCCCTTTTTTGCGGCATTTTGCCTTCCTGTTTTTGCTCACCCAGAAACGCTGGTGAAAGTAA
AAGATGCTGAAGATCAGTTGGGTGCACGAGTGGGTTACATCGAACTGGATCTCAACAGCGGTAAGATCCT
TGAGAGTTTTCGCCCCGAAGAACGTTTTCCAATGATGAGCACTTTTAAAGTTCTGCTATGTGGCGCGGTA
TTATCCCGTATTGACGCCGGGCAAGAGCAACTCGGTCGCCGCATACACTATTCTCAGAATGACTTGGTTG
AGTACTCACCAGTCACAGAAAAGCATCTTACGGATGGCATGACAGTAAGAGAATTATGCAGTGCTGCCAT
AACCATGAGTGATAACACTGCGGCCAACTTACTTCTGACAACGATCGGAGGACCGAAGGAGCTAACCGCT
TTTTTGCACAACATGGGGGATCATGTAACTCGCCTTGATCGTTGGGAACCGGAGCTGAATGAAGCCATAC
CAAACGACGAGCGTGACACCACGATGCCTGTAGCAATGGCAACAACGTTGCGCAAACTATTAACTGGCGA
ACTACTTACTCTAGCTTCCCGGCAACAATTAATAGACTGGATGGAGGCGGATAAAGTTGCAGGACCACTT
CTGCGCTCGGCCCTTCCGGCTGGCTGGTTTATTGCTGATAAATCTGGAGCCGGTGAGCGTGGGTCTCGCG
GTATCATTGCAGCACTGGGGCCAGATGGTAAGCCCTCCCGTATCGTAGTTATCTACACGACGGGGAGTCA
GGCAACTATGGATGAACGAAATAGACAGATCGCTGAGATAGGTGCCTCACTGATTAAGCATTGGTAACTG
TCAGACCAAGTTTACTCATATATACTTTAGATTGATTTAAAACTTCATTTTTAATTTAAAAGGATCTAGG
TGAAGATCCTTTTTGATAATCTCATGACCAAAATCCCTTAACGTGAGTTTTCGTTCCACTGAGCGTCAGA
CCCCGTAGAAAAGATCAAAGGATCTTCTTGAGATCCTTTTTTTCTGCGCGTAATCTGCTGCTTGCAAACA
AAAAAACCACCGCTACCAGCGGTGGTTTGTTTGCCGGATCAAGAGCTACCAACTCTTTTTCCGAAGGTAA
CTGGCTTCAGCAGAGCGCAGATACCAAATACTGTCCTTCTAGTGTAGCCGTAGTTAGGCCACCACTTCAA
GAACTCTGTAGCACCGCCTACATACCTCGCTCTGCTAATCCTGTTACCAGTGGCTGCTGCCAGTGGCGAT
AAGTCGTGTCTTACCGGGTTGGACTCAAGACGATAGTTACCGGATAAGGCGCAGCGGTCGGGCTGAACGG
GGGGTTCGTGCACACAGCCCAGCTTGGAGCGAACGACCTACACCGAACTGAGATACCTACAGCGTGAGCT
ATGAGAAAGCGCCACGCTTCCCGAAGGGAGAAAGGCGGACAGGTATCCGGTAAGCGGCAGGGTCGGAACA
GGAGAGCGCACGAGGGAGCTTCCAGGGGGAAACGCCTGGTATCTTTATAGTCCTGTCGGGTTTCGCCACC
TCTGACTTGAGCGTCGATTTTTGTGATGCTCGTCAGGGGGGCGGAGCCTATGGAAAAACGCCAGCAACGC
GGCCTTTTTACGGTTCCTGGCCTTTTGCTGGCCTTTTGCTCACATGTTCTTTCCTGCGTTATCCCCTGAT
TCTGTGGATAACCGTATTACCGCCTTTGAGTGAGCTGATACCGCTCGCCGCAGCCGAACGACCGAGCGCA
GCGAGTCAGTGAGCGAGGAAGCGGAAGAGCGCCTGATGCGGTATTTTCTCCTTACGCATCTGTGCGGTAT
TTCACACCGCATATGGTGCACTCTCAGTACAATCTGCTCTGATGCCGCATAGTTAAGCCAGTATACACTC
CGCTATCGCTACGTGACTGGGTCATGGCTGCGCCCCGACACCCGCCAACACCCGCTGACGCGCCCTGACG
GGCTTGTCTGCTCCCGGCATCCGCTTACAGACAAGCTGTGACCGTCTCCGGGAGCTGCATGTGTCAGAGG
TTTTCACCGTCATCACCGAAACGCGCGAGGCAGCTGCGGTAAAGCTCATCAGCGTGGTCGTGAAGCGATT
CACAGATGTCTGCCTGTTCATCCGCGTCCAGCTCGTTGAGTTTCTCCAGAAGCGTTAATGTCTGGCTTCT
GATAAAGCGGGCCATGTTAAGGGCGGTTTTTTCCTGTTTGGTCACTGATGCCTCCGTGTAAGGGGGATTT
CTGTTCATGGGGGTAATGATACCGATGAAACGAGAGAGGATGCTCACGATACGGGTTACTGATGATGAAC
ATGCCCGGTTACTGGAACGG
