>Addgene plasmid #18044 | pB1H2w2-mutOdd | addgene partial sequence | sequence record 23880 | M13_pUC_rev
ANNCNTACGCAGCAATGCAACCTCCCAATTCAAGTGCGGACAACAACCCTTTGCAACAGCAATCATCACA
AAATACCGTACCAAACGTCCTCAACCAAATTAACCAAATCTTTTCTCCAGAGGAGCAACGCAGCTTATTA
CAAGAAGCCATCGAAACCTGCAAGAATTTTGAAAAAACACAATTGTAAGTCTCGGCTCCAAGAAGGAGAT
ATACCCATG
[240 nt withheld, positions 220-459]
GCCGTTACCGCTATTGCTGAAGGTCGTGCGGCCGCGGACTACAAGGATGACGACGACAAGTTCCGGACCG
GTTCCAAGACACCCCCCCATAGATCTAGTCGGCCAAAGAAGCAGTCATCTGCAAGTACTGCAACCGGCGG
TTCACCAAGTCGTACAATCTGCTCATCCATGAGAGAACCCACCGGAGGNAGNGGCCTTACTCCTGCGACA
TCTGCGGCATGGCCTTCCGGCGACAGGATCATCTGCGGGACCACCGTTACATCCACTCCAAGGACAAGCC
CTTCAAGTGCAGCGATTGCGGCAAGGGTTTCTGCCAGTCGCGCACCCTGGCCGTGCACAAGGTCACCCAT
CTGGAGGAGGGTCCGCACAGTGTCCATNTGCNAGCGANNTTCACCAGNGGGCCACCTNANANTNCCTCCG
AA
