>Addgene plasmid #18044 | pB1H2w2-mutOdd | addgene partial sequence | sequence record 38998 | F1ori-R 5'-AGGGAAGAAAGCGAAAGGAG-3'
[62 nt withheld, positions 1-62]
CCCATTCGCCATTCAGGCTGCGCAACTGTTGGGAAGGGCGATCGGTGCGGGCCTCTTCGCTATTACGCCA
GGATCTTCAGCGGAGCGGGACTTGTCGGCCTTTTTCTAGTCTCTAGATTAGCTCTGCTCGCTGTGGCTCT
GGAGGTGACTCTTGAGGTTGGCCCGCTGGTTGAAGCTTCGCTGGCAGATGGGACACTTGTGCGGACCCTC
CTCCAGATGGGTGACCTTGTGCACGGCCAGGGTGCGCGACTGGCAGAAACCCTTGCCGCAATCGCTGCAC
TTGAAGGGCTTGTCCTTGGAGTGGATGTAACGGTGGTCCCGCAGATGATCCTGTCGCCGGAAGGCCTTGC
CGCAGATGTCGCAGGAGTAAGGCCTCTCGTCCGTGTGGGTTCTCTCATGGATGAGCAGATTGTACGACTT
GGTGAACCGCCGGTTGCA
